>Addgene plasmid #235314 | pLentiX1-[TRE3G-mRuby2-TS-FF4x1-bGH]-EFS-rtTA-T2A-mGL-P2A-PuroR-WPRE | addgene full sequence | sequence record 472783 | Addgene NGS Result
CGCTGATATAGGGCCCGGTACCTTTAAGACCAATGACTTACAAGGCAGCTGTAGATCTTAGCCACTTTTT
AAAAGAAAAGGGGGGACTGGAAGGGCTAGCTCACTCCCAACGAAGACAAGATCTGCTTTTTGCTTGTACT
GGGTCTCTCTGGTTAGACCAGATCTGAGCCTGGGAGCTCTCTGGCTAACTAGGGAACCCACTGCTTAAGC
CTCAATAAAGCTTGCCTTGAGTGCTTCAAGTAGTGTGTGCCCGTCTGTTGTGTGACTCTGGTAACTAGAG
ATCCCTCAGACCCTTTTAGTCAGTGTGGAAAATCTCTAGCAGTAGTAGTTCATGTCATCTTATTATTCAG
TATTTATAACTTGCAAAGAAATGAATATCAGAGAGTGAGAGGAACTTGTTTATTGCAGCTTATAATGGTT
ACAAATAAAGCAATAGCATCACAAATTTCACAAATAAAGCATTTTTTTCACTGCATTCTAGTTGTGGTTT
GTCCAAACTCATCAATGTATCTTATCATGTCTGGCTCTAGCTATCCCGCCCCTAACTCCGCCCATCCCGC
CCCTAACTCCGCCCAGTTCCGCCCATTCTCCGCCCCATGGCTGACTAATTTTTTTTATTTATGCAGAGGC
CGAGGCCGCCTCGGCCTCTGAGCTATTCCAGAAGTAGTGAGGAGGCTTTTTTGGAGGCCTAGGGACGTAC
CCAATTCGCCCTATAGTGAGTCGTATTACGCGCGCTCACTGGCCGTCGTTTTACAACGTCGTGACTGGGA
AAACCCTGGCGTTACCCAACTTAATCGCCTTGCAGCACATCCCCCTTTCGCCAGCTGGCGTAATAGCGAA
GAGGCCCGCACCGATCGCCCTTCCCAACAGTTGCGCAGCCTGAATGGCGAATGGG
[124 nt withheld, positions 896-1019]
C
[91 nt withheld, positions 1021-1111]
A
[49 nt withheld, positions 1113-1161]
CCTTTGACGTTGGAGTCCACGTTCTTT
[37 nt withheld, positions 1189-1225]
ACCCTATCTCGGTCTATTCTTTTGATTTATAAGGGATTTTGCCGATTTCGGCCTATTGGTTAAAAAATGA
GCTGATTTAACAAAAATTTAACGCGAATTTTAACAAAATATTAACGCTTACAATTTAGGTGGCACTTTTC
GGGGAAATGTGCGCGGAACCCCTATTTGTTTATTTTTCTAAATACATTCAAATATGTATCCGCTCATGAG
ACAATAACCCTGATAAATGCTTCAATAATATTGAAAAAGGAAGAGTATGAGTATTCAACATTTCCGTGTC
GCCCTTATTCCCTTTTTTGCGGCATTTTGCCTTCCTGTTTTTGCTCACCCAGAAACGCTGGTGAAAGTAA
AAGATGCTGAAGATCAGTTGGGTGCACGAGTGGGTTACATCGAACTGGATCTCAACAGCGGTAAGATCCT
TGAGAGTTTTCGCCCCGAAGAACGTTTTCCAATGATGAGCACTTTTAAAGTTCTGCTATGTGGCGCGGTA
TTATCCCGTATTGACGCCGGGCAAGAGCAACTCGGTCGCCGCATACACTATTCTCAGAATGACTTGGTTG
AGTACTCACCAGTCACAGAAAAGCATCTTACGGATGGCATGACAGTAAGAGAATTATGCAGTGCTGCCAT
AACCATGAGTGATAACACTGCGGCCAACTTACTTCTGACAACGATCGGAGGACCGAAGGAGCTAACCGCT
TTTTTGCACAACATGGGGGATCATGTAACTCGCCTTGATCGTTGGGAACCGGAGCTGAATGAAGCCATAC
CAAACGACGAGCGTGACACCACGATGCCTGTAGCAATGGCAACAACGTTGCGCAAACTATTAACTGGCGA
ACTACTTACTCTAGCTTCCCGGCAACAATTAATAGACTGGATGGAGGCGGATAAAGTTGCAGGACCACTT
CTGCGCTCGGCCCTTCCGGCTGGCTGGTTTATTGCTGATAAATCTGGAGCCGGTGAGCGTGGGTCTCGCG
GTATCATTGCAGCACTGGGGCCAGATGGTAAGCCCTCCCGTATCGTAGTTATCTACACGACGGGGAGTCA
GGCAACTATGGATGAACGAAATAGACAGATCGCTGAGATAGGTGCCTCACTGATTAAGCATTGGTAACTG
TCAGACCAAGTTTACTCATATATACTTTAGATTGATTTAAAACTTCATTTTTAATTTAAAAGGATCTAGG
TGAAGATCCTTTTTGATAATCTCATGACCAAAATCCCTTAACGTGAGTTTTCGTTCCACTGAGCGTCAGA
CCCCGTAGAAAAGATCAAAGGATCTTCTTGAGATCCTTTTTTTCTGCGCGTAATCTGCTGCTTGCAAACA
AAAAAACCACCGCTACCAGCGGTGGTTTGTTTGCCGGATCAAGAGCTACCAACTCTTTTTCCGAAGGTAA
CTGGCTTCAGCAGAGCGCAGATACCAAATACTGTTCTTCTAGTGTAGCCGTAGTTAGGCCACCACTTCAA
GAACTCTGTAGCACCGCCTACATACCTCGCTCTGCTAATCCTGTTACCAGTGGCTGCTGCCAGTGGCGAT
AAGTCGTGTCTTACCGGGTTGGACTCAAGACGATAGTTACCGGATAAGGCGCAGCGGTCGGGCTGAACGG
GGGGTTCGTGCACACAGCCCAGCTTGGAGCGAACGACCTACACCGAACTGAGATACCTACAGCGTGAGCT
ATGAGAAAGCGCCACGCTTCCCGAAGGGAGAAAGGCGGACAGGTATCCGGTAAGCGGCAGGGTCGGAACA
GGAGAGCGCACGAGGGAGCTTCCAGGGGGAAACGCCTGGTATCTTTATAGTCCTGTCGGGTTTCGCCACC
TCTGACTTGAGCGTCGATTTTTGTGATGCTCGTCAGGGGGGCGGAGCCTATGGAAAAACGCCAGCAACGC
GGCCTTTTTACGGTTCCTGGCCTTTTGCTGGCCTTTTGCTCACATGTTCTTTCCTGCGTTATCCCCTGAT
TCTGTGGATAACCGTATTACCGCCTTTGAGTGAGCTGATACCGCTCGCCGCAGCCGAACGACCGAGCGCA
GCGAGTCAGTGAGCGAGGAAGCGGAAGAGCGCCCAATACGCAAACCGCCTCTCCCCGCGCGTTGGCCGAT
TCATTAATGCAGCTGGCACGACAGGTTTCCCGACTGGAAAGCGGGCAGTGAGCGCAACGCAATTAATGTG
AGTTAGCTCACTCATTAGGCACCCCAGGCTTTACACTTTATGCTTCCGGCTCGTATGTTGTGTGGAATTG
TGAGCGGATAACAATTTCACACAGGAAACAGCTATGACCATGATTACGCCAAGCGCGCAATTAACCCTCA
CTAAAGGGAACAAAAGCTGGAGCTGCAAGCTTAATGTAGTCTTATGCAATACTCTTGTAGTCTTGCAACA
TGGTAACGATGAGTTAGCAACATGCCTTACAAGGAGAGAAAAAGCACCGTGCATGCCGATTGGTGGAAGT
AAGGTGGTACGATCGTGCCTTATTAGGAAGGCAACAGACGGGTCTGACATGGATTGGACGAACCACTGAA
TTGCCGCATTGCAGAGATATTGTATTTAAGTGCCTAGCTCGATACATAAACGGGTCTCTCTGGTTAGACC
AGATCTGAGCCTGGGAGCTCTCTGGCTAACTAGGGAACCCACTGCTTAAGCCTCAATAAAGCTTGCCTTG
AGTGCTTCAAGTAGTGTGTGCCCGTCTGTTGTGTGACTCTGGTAACTAGAGATCCCTCAGACCCTTTTAG
TCAGTGTGGAAAATCTCTAGCAGTGGCGCCCGAACAGGGACTTGAAAGCGAAAGGGAAACCAGAGGAGCT
CTCTCGACGCAGGACTCGGCTTGCTGAAGCGCGCACGGCAAGAGGCGAGGGGCGGCGACTGGTGAGTACG
CCAAAAATTTTGACTAGCGGAGGCTAGAAGGAGAGAGATGGGTGCGAGAGCGTCAGTATTAAGCGGGGGA
GAATTAGATCGCGATGGGAAAAAATTCGGTTAAGGCCAGGGGGAAAGAAAAAATATAAATTAAAACATAT
AGTATGGGCAAGCAGGGAGCTAGAACGATTCGCAGTTAATCCTGGCCTGTTAGAAACATCAGAAGGCTGT
AGACAAATACTGGGACAGCTACAACCATCCCTTCAGACAGGATCAGAAGAACTTAGATCATTATATAATA
CAGTAGCAACCCTCTATTGTGTGCATCAAAGGATAGAGATAAAAGACACCAAGGAAGCTTTAGACAAGAT
AGAGGAAGAGCAAAACAAAAGTAAGACCACCGCACAGCAAGCGGCCGCTGATCTTCAGACCTGGAGGAGG
AGATATGAGGGACAATTGGAGAAGTGAATTATATAAATATAAAGTAGTAAAAATTGAACCATTAGGAGTA
GCACCCACCAAGGCAAAGAGAAGAGTGGTGCAGAGAGAAAAAAGAGCAGTGGGAATAGGAGCTTTGTTCC
TTGGGTTCTTGGGAGCAGCAGGAAGCACTATGGGCGCAGCGTCAATGACGCTGACGGTACAGGCCAGACA
ATTATTGTCTGGTATAGTGCAGCAGCAGAACAATTTGCTGAGGGCTATTGAGGCGCAACAGCATCTGTTG
CAACTCACAGTCTGGGGCATCAAGCAGCTCCAGGCAAGAATCCTGGCTGTGGAAAGATACCTAAAGGATC
AACAGCTCCTGGGGATTTGGGGTTGCTCTGGAAAACTCATTTGCACCACTGCTGTGCCTTGGAATGCTAG
TTGGAGTAATAAATCTCTGGAACAGATTTGGAATCACACGACCTGGATGGAGTGGGACAGAGAAATTAAC
AATTACACAAGCTTAATACACTCCTTAATTGAAGAATCGCAAAACCAGCAAGAAAAGAATGAACAAGAAT
TATTGGAATTAGATAAATGGGCAAGTTTGTGGAATTGGTTTAACATAACAAATTGGCTGTGGTATATAAA
ATTATTCATAATGATAGTAGGAGGCTTGGTAGGTTTAAGAATAGTTTTTGCTGTACTTTCTATAGTGAAT
AGAGTTAGGCAGGGATATTCACCATTATCGTTTCAGACCCACCTCCCAACCCCGAGGGGACCCGACAGGC
CCGAAGGAATAGAAGAAGAAGGTGGAGAGAGAGACAGAGACAGATCCATTCGATTAGTGAACGGATCTCG
ACGGTATCGGTTAACTTTTAAAAGAAAAGGGGGGATTGGGGGGTACAGTGCAGGGGAAAGAATAGTAGAC
ATAATAGCAACAGACATACAAACTAAAGAATTACAAAAACAAATTACAAAATTCAAAATTTTATCGTCCA
GTGTGGTGGCTACTAGCGCCATAGAGCCCACCGCATCCCCAGCATGCCTGCTATTGTCTTCCCAATCCTC
CCCCTTGCTGTCCTGCCCCACCCCACCCCCCAGAATAGAATGACACCTACTCAGACAATGCGATGCAATT
TCCTCATTTTATTAGGAAAGGACAGTGGGAGTGGCACCTTCCAGGGTCAAGGAAGGCACGGGGGAGGGGC
AAACAACAGATGGCTGGCAACTAGAAGGCACAGGTGCAACTCCTCCTAGGTTTAATTAAAGACTTCAAGC
GGCCACAAGCTTGTTGTTACTTGTACAGCTCGTCCATCCCACCACCAAGCCCGGCGAACTTGGCAACTGC
GTGTTCGCGTTGTACTACGAACATTTCATTGTCACTTTCCTCTAACCTTTCCAGGCGGTGATCAACGGCA
TGGATACCGGGCATCTTGATGTTCCCGACGGTCTTTTTTGACCTGTAAGTTGTTACGAAAGAGCAAGACA
GATGGCCACCACCATCAACTTTCAGTGCCATATGAGTGTATCCCCTCAGACCACCATCTGCTGGATACAT
CATCTCTGTATTAGGCTCCCAACCCTTGGTCTTCTTCTGCATCACGGGACCATTGGAGGGAAAGTTTACC
CCTCTGACTTGGACGTGGTAAACGAGACAGCCATCCTCAAGGCTGGTGTCCTGCATGACGGTGACGACTC
CACCATCTTCGTATCTCGTAACTCTTTCCCAAGTAAAACCCTCAGGAAAGGACTGTTTAAAGAAATCAGG
AATGCCTTTCGGGTACTTGATAAAAGTACGGCTGCCATACATGAACGACGTGGCAAGAATGTCAAAGGCA
AATGGCAGGGGTCCTCCCTCGATGACTTTGATCCTCATGGTTTGAGTTCCCATGTACGGATTGCCTTCTC
CTTCACCTGTGCATTTGAATTGGTGGCCGTTGACCGAACCTTCCATGACCACCTTCATACGCATATTTTC
CTTGATCAGCTCTTCGCCCTTAGACACCATGGTGGCCATTACAGCGTGGATGGCGTCTCCAGGCGATCTG
ACGGTTCACTAAACGAGCTCTTTACGAGGGTAGGAAGTGGTACGGAAAGTTGGTATAAGACAAAAGTGTT
GTGGAATTGCTCCAGGCGATCTGACGGTTCACTAAACGAGCTCTGCTTTTATAGGCGCCCACCGTACACG
CCTAAAGCTTATACGTTCTCTATCACTGATAGGGAGTAAACTGGATATACGTTCTCTATCACTGATAGGG
AGTAAACTGTAGATACGTTCTCTATCACTGATAGGGAGTAAACTGGTCATACGTTCTCTATCACTGATAG
GGAGTAAACTCCTTATACGTTCTCTATCACTGATAGGGAGTAAAGTCTGCATACGTTCTCTATCACTGAT
AGGGAGTAAACTCTTCATACGTTCTCTATCACTGATAGGGAGTAAACTCGAGGAATAGTACGAACATGGT
AGCTAGTGGATCCTTCGTCGACCTGCAGACTGGCTGTGTATAAGGGAGCCTGACATTTATATTCCCCAGA
ACATCAGGTTAATGGCGTTTTTGATGTCATTTTCGCGGTGGCTGAGATCAGCCACTTCTTCCCCGATAAC
GGAGACCGGCACACTGGCGCATATCGGTGGTCATCATGCGCCAGCTTTCATCCCCGATATGCACCACCGG
GTAAAGTTCACGCATATGAAGCTGGACATCACCTCCCACAACCTCGAGGTGGAACAGTACGCTGATATCT
CTTATACTGGGCAGAGCGCACATCGCCCACAGTCCCCGAGAAGTTGGGGGGAGGGGTCGGCAATTGAACC
GGTGCCTAGAGAAGGTGGCGCGGGGTAAACTGGGAAAGTGATGTCGTGTACTGGCTCCGCCTTTTTCCCG
AGGGTGGGGGAGAACCGTATATAAGTGCAGTAGTCGCCGTGAACGTTCTTTTTCGCAACGGGTTTGCCGC
CAGAACACAGTAATGTGCCACCATGAGCCGGCTGGACAAGAGCAAAGTGATCAACAGCGCCCTGGAACTG
CTGAACGGCGTGGGCATCGAGGGCCTGACCACCCGGAAGCTGGCCCAGAAACTGGGCGTGGAACAGCCCA
CCCTGTACTGGCACGTGAAGAACAAGCGGGCCCTGCTGGACGCCCTGCCCATCGAGATGCTGGACCGGCA
CCACACCCACAGCTGCCCTCTGGAAGGCGAGAGCTGGCAGGACTTCCTGCGGAACAACGCCAAGAGCTAC
AGATGCGCCCTGCTGAGCCACCGGGACGGCGCCAAAGTGCACCTGGGCACCAGACCCACCGAGAAGCAGT
ACGAGACACTGGAAAACCAGCTGGCCTTCCTGTGCCAGCAGGGCTTCAGCCTGGAAAACGCCCTGTACGC
CCTGAGCGCCGTGGGCCACTTCACCCTGGGCTGCGTGCTGGAAGAACAGGAACACCAGGTCGCCAAAGAG
GAAAGAGAGACACCCACCACCGACAGCATGCCCCCCCTGCTGAAGCAGGCCATCGAGCTGTTCGACAGAC
AGGGCGCCGAGCCCGCCTTCCTGTTCGGCCTGGAACTGATCATCTGCGGCCTCGAGAAGCAGCTGAAGTG
CGAGAGCGGCGGACCCACCGACGCCCTGGACGACTTCGACCTGGACATGCTGCCCGCCGATGCCCTGGAT
GATTTTGATCTGGATATGCTCCCTGCTGACGCTCTCGATGACTTCGATCTCGATATGCTGCCAGGCGGAA
GCGGAGAAGGTAGAGGTTCTCTCCTCACTTGTGGTGATGTTGAAGAAAACCCTGGTCCAATGGTGAGCAA
GGGCGAGGAGCTGTTCACCGGGGTGGTGCCCATCCTGGTCGAGCTGGACGGCGACGTAAACGGCCACAAG
TTCAGCGTCCGCGGCGAGGGCGAGGGCGATGCCACCAACGGCAAGCTGACCCTGAAGTTCATCTGCACCA
CCGGCAAGCTGCCCGTGCCCTGGCCCACCCTCGTGACCACCTTAGGCTACGGCGTGGCCTGCTTCGCCCG
CTACCCCGACCACATGAAGCAGCACGACTTCTTCAAGTCCGCCATGCCCGAAGGCTACGTCCAGGAGCGC
ACCATCTCTTTCAAGGACGACGGTACCTACAAGACCCGCGCCGAGGTGAAGTTCGAGGGCGACACCCTGG
TGAACCGCATCGTGCTGAAGGGCATCGACTTCAAGGAGGACGGCAACATCCTGGGGCACAAGCTGGAGTA
CAACTTCAACAGCCACAAGGTCTATATCACGGCCGACAAGCAGAAGAACGGCATCAAGGCTAACTTCAAG
ACCCGCCACAACGTTGAGGACGGCGGCGTGCAGCTCGCCGACCACTACCAGCAGAACACCCCCATCGGCG
ACGGCCCCGTGCTGCTGCCCGACAACCACTACCTGAGCCATCAGTCCAAACTGAGCAAAGACCCCAACGA
GAAGCGCGATCACATGGTCCTGAAGGAGAGGGTGACCGCCGCCGGGATTACACATGACATGGACGAGCTG
TACAAGGGAAGCGGAGCTACTAACTTCAGCCTGCTGAAGCAGGCTGGAGACGTGGAGGAGAACCCTGGAC
CTATGACCGAGTACAAGCCCACGGTGCGCCTCGCCACCCGCGACGACGTCCCCAGGGCCGTACGCACCCT
CGCCGCCGCGTTCGCCGACTACCCCGCCACGCGCCACACCGTCGATCCGGACCGCCACATCGAGCGGGTC
ACCGAGCTGCAAGAACTCTTCCTCACGCGCGTCGGGCTCGACATCGGCAAGGTGTGGGTCGCGGACGACG
GCGCCGCGGTGGCGGTCTGGACCACGCCGGAGAGCGTCGAAGCGGGGGCGGTGTTCGCCGAGATCGGCCC
GCGCATGGCCGAGTTGAGCGGTTCCCGGCTGGCCGCGCAGCAACAGATGGAAGGCCTCCTGGCGCCGCAC
CGGCCCAAGGAGCCCGCGTGGTTCCTGGCCACCGTCGGCGTCTCGCCCGACCACCAGGGCAAGGGTCTGG
GCAGCGCCGTCGTGCTCCCCGGAGTGGAGGCGGCCGAGCGCGCCGGGGTGCCCGCCTTCCTGGAGACATC
CGCGCCCCGCAACCTCCCCTTCTACGAGCGGCTCGGCTTCACCGTCACCGCCGACGTCGAGGTGCCCGAA
GGACCGCGCACCTGGTGCATGACCCGCAAGCCCGGTGCCTTGTAACAACGCCGATAATCAACCTCTGGAT
TACAAAATTTGTGAAAGATTGACTGGTATTCTTAACTATGTTGCTCCTTTTACGCTATGTGGATACGCTG
CTTTAATGCCTTTGTATCATGCTATTGCTTCCCGTATGGCTTTCATTTTCTCCTCCTTGTATAAATCCTG
GTTGCTGTCTCTTTATGAGGAGTTGTGGCCCGTTGTCAGGCAACGTGGCGTGGTGTGCACTGTGTTTGCT
GACGCAACCCCCACTGGTTGGGGCATTGCCACCACCTGTCAGCTCCTTTCCGGGACTTTCGCTTTCCCCC
TCCCTATTGCCACGGCGGAACTCATCGCCGCCTGCCTTGCCCGCTGCTGGACAGGGGCTCGGCTGTTGGG
CACTGACAATTCCGTGGTGTTGTCGGGGAAATCATCGTCCTTTCCTTGGCTGCTCGCCTGTGTTGCCACC
TGGATTCTGCGCGGGACGTCCTTCTGCTACGTCCCTTCGGCCCTCAATCCAGCGGACCTTCCTTCCCGCG
GCCTGCTGCCGGCTCTGCGGCCTCTTCCGCGTCTTCGCCTTCGCCCTCAGACGAGTCGGATCTCCCTTTG
GGCCGCCTCCCCGCCGCT
Features (pLannotate 1.2.2; 33 found; start..end, strand, type, name):
     18..155     +  CDS            nef (fragment): NEF_HV1LA - Experimental evidence at protein level: Swiss-Prot protein existence level 1. Extracellular Nef protein targets CD4(+) T-lymphocytes for apoptosis by interacting with CXCR4 surface receptors. From Human immunodeficiency virus type 1 group M subtype B (isolate Lai) (HIV-1).
    141..321     +  LTR            5' LTR (truncated): truncated 5' long terminal repeat (LTR) from HIV-1
    393..514     +  polyA_signal   SV40 poly(A) signal: SV40 polyadenylation signal
    554..689     +  rep_origin     SV40 ori: SV40 origin of replication
    710..728     -  promoter       T7 promoter: promoter for bacteriophage T7 RNA polymerase
    736..891     +  CDS            lacZα (fragment): LacZα fragment of β-galactosidase; lacZ fragment
    896..1324    +  rep_origin     f1 ori (sequence partly withheld): f1 bacteriophage origin of replication; arrow indicates direction of (+) strand synthesis
   1377..1481    +  promoter       AmpR promoter: bla
   1482..2342    +  CDS            AmpR: β-lactamase; bla; confers resistance to ampicillin, carbenicillin, and related antibiotics
   2513..3101    +  rep_origin     ori: high-copy-number ColE1/pMB1/pBR322/pUC origin of replication
   3284..3376    +  CDS            lacI (fragment): lac repressor; lacI; The lac repressor binds to the lac operator to inhibit transcription in E. coli. This inhibition can be relieved by adding lactose or isopropyl-β-D-thiogalactopyranoside (IPTG).
   3389..3410    +  protein_bind   CAP binding site: CAP binding activates transcription in the presence of cAMP. E. coli catabolite activator protein
   3425..3455    +  promoter       lac promoter: promoter for the E. coli lac operon
   3463..3479    +  protein_bind   lac operator: The lac repressor binds to the lac operator to inhibit transcription in E. coli. This inhibition can be relieved by adding lactose or isopropyl-β-D-thiogalactopyranoside (IPTG). lac repressor encoded by lacI
   3524..3542    +  promoter       T3 promoter: promoter for bacteriophage T3 RNA polymerase
   3570..3796    +  promoter       RSV promoter: Rous sarcoma virus enhancer/promoter
   3797..3977    +  LTR            5' LTR (truncated): truncated 5' long terminal repeat (LTR) from HIV-1
   4024..4149    +  misc_feature   HIV-1 Ψ: packaging signal of human immunodeficiency virus type 1
   4133..4496    +  CDS            HIV-1 gag (fragment): gag protein from human immunodeficiency virus 1; gag
   4642..4875    +  misc_feature   RRE: The Rev response element (RRE) of HIV-1 allows for Rev-dependent mRNA export from the nucleus to the cytoplasm.
   5252..5352    +  CDS            Rev (fragment): human immunodeficiency virus 1 (HIV-1) Rev protein; rev; enhances nuclear export of unspliced and incompletely spliced viral mRNAs
   5371..5487    +  misc_feature   cPPT/CTS: central polypurine tract and central termination sequence of HIV-1
   5514..5738    -  polyA_signal   bGH poly(A) signal: bovine growth hormone polyadenylation signal
   5795..6505    -  CDS            mRuby2: mRuby2 is a basic (constitutively fluorescent) red fluorescent protein published in 2012, derived from Entacmaea quadricolor. It has moderate acid sensitivity.
   6532..6566    -  promoter       TRE3GV promoter (fragment): 3rd-generation Tet-responsive promoter that can be activated by binding of Tet-On® 3G, optimized for retroviral and lentiviral vectors
   6566..6944    -  promoter       TRE3G promoter: 3rd-generation Tet-responsive promoter that can be activated by binding of Tet-On® 3G
   7022..7187    -  CDS            ccdB (fragment): CcdB, a bacterial toxin that poisons DNA gyrase; ccdB; Plasmids containing the ccdB gene cannot be propagated in standard E. coli strains.
   7193..7217    +  CDS            mHoneydew (fragment): monomeric derivative of DsRed fluorescent protein (Shaner et al., 2004) mammalian codon-optimized
   7254..7465    +  promoter       EF-1α core promoter: core promoter for human elongation factor EF-1α
   7478..8095    +  CDS            tetR: TETR2_ECOLX - Experimental evidence at protein level: Swiss-Prot protein existence level 1. TetR is the repressor of the tetracycline resistance element; its N-terminal region forms a helix-turn-helix structure and binds DNA. Binding of tetracycline to TetR reduces the repressor affinity for the tetracycline resistance gene (tetA) promoter operator sites. From Escherichia coli.
   8285..9001    +  CDS            mGreenLantern: monomeric GFP derivative that displays exceptionally high brightness in cells (Campbell et al., 2020)
   9068..9665    +  CDS            PuroR (fragment): puromycin N-acetyltransferase; pac from Streptomyces; confers resistance to puromycin
   9681..10269   +  misc_feature   WPRE: woodchuck hepatitis virus posttranscriptional regulatory element
