[The description below was written by a language model from this plasmid's Addgene catalogue record and pLannotate feature annotations shown in this document.]
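Description:
pLentiX1-[TRE3G-mRuby2-TS-FF4x1-bGH]-EFS-rtTA-T2A-mGL-P2A-PuroR-WPRE is a 10.3 kb lentiviral transfer plasmid built by Golden Gate assembly in the pLentiX1 backbone for mammalian synthetic-biology work. It is maintained in E. coli at high copy through a ColE1/pUC-type origin with ampicillin resistance, and also carries an f1 origin and an SV40 origin. The viral portion has a chimeric RSV promoter/truncated HIV-1 5' LTR, the Ψ packaging signal with a gag fragment, RRE for Rev-dependent export, cPPT/CTS, a WPRE, and a truncated downstream LTR followed by an SV40 polyadenylation signal. This is the layout typical of vectors packaged with helper plasmids supplied in trans.

Two transcription units sit between the cPPT and the WPRE. On the reverse strand, a doxycycline-responsive TRE3G promoter drives mRuby2, a red fluorescent protein from Entacmaea quadricolor. According to the name and stated purpose, its 3' UTR holds a single FF4 microRNA target site ahead of the bGH polyadenylation signal, although the feature table does not annotate that site. Placing this cassette antisense keeps its poly(A) signal from truncating the viral genomic RNA.

On the forward strand, the EF-1α core (EFS) promoter constitutively expresses rtTA (annotated through its TetR domain), mGreenLantern and puromycin N-acetyltransferase as one polyprotein separated by T2A and P2A peptides. This unit supplies the Tet-On activator, a green transduction marker and puromycin selection. Short ccdB and mHoneydew fragments between the units appear to be cloning remnants.

The record describes the construct as carrying the microRNA target site only, without the microRNA itself, though it also labels it "closed-loop". It belongs to a set of microRNA-based circuits designed to control transgene dosage in primary cells.
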