Addgene plasmid #235314: pLentiX1-[TRE3G-mRuby2-TS-FF4x1-bGH]-EFS-rtTA-T2A-mGL-P2A-PuroR-WPRE
Purpose: Lentiviral expression of mRuby2 with 3' microRNA target site only (closed-loop)
Depositing lab: Kate Galloway. Depositing organization: Massachusetts Institute of Technology. Publication: Model-guided design of microRNA-based gene circuits supports precise dosage of transgenic cargoes into diverse primary cells. Love KS, Johnstone CP, Peterman EL, Gaglione S, Birnbaum ME, Galloway KE. Cell Syst. 2025 Apr 22:101269. doi: 10.1016/j.cels.2025.101269. PubMed 40300600.
Backbone
  Vector backbone: pLentiX1
  Backbone manufacturer: Addgene #17297
  Backbone size w/o insert (bp): 5517
  Vector type: Mammalian Expression, Lentiviral, Synthetic Biology
  Selectable markers: Puromycin
Growth in bacteria
  Bacterial resistance: Ampicillin, 100 μg/mL
  Growth temperature: 30°C
  Growth strain: NEB Stable
  Copy number: High Copy
Gene/Insert
  Gene/Insert name: mRuby2
  Species: Entacmaea quadricolor
  Insert size (bp): 711
  Promoter: TRE3G (3rd-generation Tet system)
  Cloning method: Golden Gate
  Sequencing primers: 5′ gtaagtcattggtcttaaagg; 3′ gtagacataatagcaacagac
Resource information
  A portion of this plasmid was derived from a plasmid made by: Addgene #90236
Terms and licenses: Academic/Nonprofit Terms; Industry Terms: Not Available to Industry
Depositor comments: Also expresses rtTA, mGreenLantern, and puromycin resistance genes; Alt name: pKG3795 ; Please visit https://doi.org/10.1101/2024.06.25.600629 for bioRxiv preprint.
How to cite: pLentiX1-[TRE3G-mRuby2-TS-FF4x1-bGH]-EFS-rtTA-T2A-mGL-P2A-PuroR-WPRE was a gift from Kate Galloway (Addgene plasmid # 235314 ; http://n2t.net/addgene:235314 ; RRID:Addgene_235314)
