>Addgene plasmid #235314 | pLentiX1-[TRE3G-mRuby2-TS-FF4x1-bGH]-EFS-rtTA-T2A-mGL-P2A-PuroR-WPRE | depositor partial sequence | sequence record 463262 | mRuby2
ATGGTGTCTAAGGGCGAAGAGCTGATCAAGGAAAATATGCGTATGAAGGTGGTCATGGAAGGTTCGGTCA
ACGGCCACCAATTCAAATGCACAGGTGAAGGAGAAGGCAATCCGTACATGGGAACTCAAACCATGAGGAT
CAAAGTCATCGAGGGAGGACCCCTGCCATTTGCCTTTGACATTCTTGCCACGTCGTTCATGTATGGCAGC
CGTACTTTTATCAAGTACCCGAAAGGCATTCCTGATTTCTTTAAACAGTCCTTTCCTGAGGGTTTTACTT
GGGAAAGAGTTACGAGATACGAAGATGGTGGAGTCGTCACCGTCATGCAGGACACCAGCCTTGAGGATGG
CTGTCTCGTTTACCACGTCCAAGTCAGAGGGGTAAACTTTCCCTCCAATGGTCCCGTGATGCAGAAGAAG
ACCAAGGGTTGGGAGCCTAATACAGAGATGATGTATCCAGCAGATGGTGGTCTGAGGGGATACACTCATA
TGGCACTGAAAGTTGATGGTGGTGGCCATCTGTCTTGCTCTTTCGTAACAACTTACAGGTCAAAAAAGAC
CGTCGGGAACATCAAGATGCCCGGTATCCATGCCGTTGATCACCGCCTGGAAAGGTTAGAGGAAAGTGAC
AATGAAATGTTCGTAGTACAACGCGAACACGCAGTTGCCAAGTTCGCCGGGCTTGGTGGTGGGATGGACG
AGCTGTACAAG
