>Addgene plasmid #235314 | pLentiX1-[TRE3G-mRuby2-TS-FF4x1-bGH]-EFS-rtTA-T2A-mGL-P2A-PuroR-WPRE | depositor partial sequence | sequence record 463263 | rtTA
ATGAGCCGGCTGGACAAGAGCAAAGTGATCAACAGCGCCCTGGAACTGCTGAACGGCGTGGGCATCGAGG
GCCTGACCACCCGGAAGCTGGCCCAGAAACTGGGCGTGGAACAGCCCACCCTGTACTGGCACGTGAAGAA
CAAGCGGGCCCTGCTGGACGCCCTGCCCATCGAGATGCTGGACCGGCACCACACCCACAGCTGCCCTCTG
GAAGGCGAGAGCTGGCAGGACTTCCTGCGGAACAACGCCAAGAGCTACAGATGCGCCCTGCTGAGCCACC
GGGACGGCGCCAAAGTGCACCTGGGCACCAGACCCACCGAGAAGCAGTACGAGACACTGGAAAACCAGCT
GGCCTTCCTGTGCCAGCAGGGCTTCAGCCTGGAAAACGCCCTGTACGCCCTGAGCGCCGTGGGCCACTTC
ACCCTGGGCTGCGTGCTGGAAGAACAGGAACACCAGGTCGCCAAAGAGGAAAGAGAGACACCCACCACCG
ACAGCATGCCCCCCCTGCTGAAGCAGGCCATCGAGCTGTTCGACAGACAGGGCGCCGAGCCCGCCTTCCT
GTTCGGCCTGGAACTGATCATCTGCGGCCTCGAGAAGCAGCTGAAGTGCGAGAGCGGCGGACCCACCGAC
GCCCTGGACGACTTCGACCTGGACATGCTGCCCGCCGATGCCCTGGATGATTTTGATCTGGATATGCTCC
CTGCTGACGCTCTCGATGACTTCGATCTCGATATGCTGCCAGGC
